LOCUS       Exported 6395 bp ds-DNA circular SYN 12-MAY-2021
DEFINITION  Mouse synapsin-1 (mSyn1) promoter-mediates gene expression in
            retinal neurons with fluorescent reporter.
ACCESSION   .
VERSION     .
KEYWORDS    pAM-AAV-mSyn1-EGFP
SOURCE      synthetic DNA construct
  ORGANISM  synthetic DNA construct
REFERENCE   1 (bases 1 to 6395)
  AUTHORS   Wang Q, Zhuang PS, Huang H, Li L, Liu L, Webber HC, Dalal R, Siew L,
            Fligor CM, Chang KC, Nahmou M, Kreymerman A, Sun Y, Meyer JS,
            Goldberg JL, Hu Y
  TITLE     Mouse gamma-Synuclein Promoter-Mediated Gene Expression and Editing
            in Mammalian Retinal Ganglion Cells.
  JOURNAL   J Neurosci. 2020 Apr 9. pii: JNEUROSCI.0102-20.2020. doi:
            10.1523/JNEUROSCI.0102-20.2020.
  PUBMED    32300046
REFERENCE   2 (bases 1 to 6395)
  AUTHORS   .
  TITLE     Direct Submission
  JOURNAL   Exported May 12, 2021 from SnapGene Server 1.1.58
            http://www.snapgene.com
FEATURES             Location/Qualifiers
     source          1..6395
                     /organism="synthetic DNA construct"
                     /mol_type="other DNA"
     promoter        100..118
                     /label=SP6 promoter
                     /note="promoter for bacteriophage SP6 RNA polymerase"
     primer_bind     100..117
                     /label=SP6
                     /note="SP6 promoter, forward primer"
     repeat_region   139..268
                     /label=AAV2 ITR
     CDS             1576..2295
                     /codon_start=1
                     /product="the original enhanced GFP (Yang et al., 1996)"
                     /label=EGFP
                     /note="mammalian codon-optimized"
                     /translation="MVSKGEELFTGVVPILVELDGDVNGHKFSVSGEGEGDATYGKLTL
                     KFICTTGKLPVPWPTLVTTLTYGVQCFSRYPDHMKQHDFFKSAMPEGYVQERTIFFKDD
                     GNYKTRAEVKFEGDTLVNRIELKGIDFKEDGNILGHKLEYNYNSHNVYIMADKQKNGIK
                     VNFKIRHNIEDGSVQLADHYQQNTPIGDGPVLLPDNHYLSTQSALSKDPNEKRDHMVLL
                     EFVTAAGITLGMDELYK"
     CDS             1576..2292
                     /codon_start=1
                     /product="enhanced GFP"
                     /label=EGFP
                     /translation="MVSKGEELFTGVVPILVELDGDVNGHKFSVSGEGEGDATYGKLTL
                     KFICTTGKLPVPWPTLVTTLTYGVQCFSRYPDHMKQHDFFKSAMPEGYVQERTIFFKDD
                     GNYKTRAEVKFEGDTLVNRIELKGIDFKEDGNILGHKLEYNYNSHNVYIMADKQKNGIK
                     VNFKIRHNIEDGSVQLADHYQQNTPIGDGPVLLPDNHYLSTQSALSKDPNEKRDHMVLL
                     EFVTAAGITLGMDELYK"
     primer_bind     complement(1621..1642)
                     /label=EGFP-N
                     /note="EGFP, reverse primer"
     primer_bind     complement(1882..1901)
                     /label=EXFP-R
                     /note="For distinguishing EGFP variants, reverse primer"
     primer_bind     2229..2250
                     /label=EGFP-C
                     /note="EGFP, forward primer"
     misc_feature    2353..2941
                     /label=WPRE
                     /note="woodchuck hepatitis virus posttranscriptional
                     regulatory element"
     primer_bind     complement(2406..2426)
                     /label=WPRE-R
                     /note="WPRE, reverse primer"
     CDS             complement(2824..2835)
                     /codon_start=1
                     /product="Factor Xa recognition and cleavage site"
                     /label=Factor Xa site
                     /translation="IEGR"
     primer_bind     complement(2968..2985)
                     /label=BGH-rev
                     /note="Bovine growth hormone terminator, reverse primer.
                     Also called BGH reverse"
     polyA_signal    2974..3198
                     /label=bGH poly(A) signal
                     /note="bovine growth hormone polyadenylation signal"
     promoter        complement(3408..3737)
                     /label=SV40 promoter
                     /note="SV40 enhancer and early promoter"
     rep_origin      3422..3557
                     /label=SV40 ori
                     /note="SV40 origin of replication"
     primer_bind     complement(3476..3495)
                     /label=SV40pro-F
                     /note="SV40 promoter/origin, forward primer"
     primer_bind     3722..3742
                     /label=pBABE 3'
                     /note="SV40 enhancer, reverse primer for pBABE vectors"
     primer_bind     complement(3812..3829)
                     /label=L4440
                     /note="L4440 vector, forward primer"
     rep_origin      complement(3983..4571)
                     /direction=LEFT
                     /label=ori
                     /note="high-copy-number ColE1/pMB1/pBR322/pUC origin of
                     replication"
     primer_bind     complement(4063..4082)
                     /label=pBR322ori-F
                     /note="pBR322 origin, forward primer"
     CDS             complement(4742..5602)
                     /codon_start=1
                     /gene="bla"
                     /product="beta-lactamase"
                     /label=AmpR
                     /note="confers resistance to ampicillin, carbenicillin, and
                     related antibiotics"
                     /translation="MSIQHFRVALIPFFAAFCLPVFAHPETLVKVKDAEDQLGARVGYI
                     ELDLNSGKILESFRPEERFPMMSTFKVLLCGAVLSRIDAGQEQLGRRIHYSQNDLVEYS
                     PVTEKHLTDGMTVRELCSAAITMSDNTAANLLLTTIGGPKELTAFLHNMGDHVTRLDRW
                     EPELNEAIPNDERDTTMPVAMATTLRKLLTGELLTLASRQQLIDWMEADKVAGPLLRSA
                     LPAGWFIADKSGAGERGSRGIIAALGPDGKPSRIVVIYTTGSQATMDERNRQIAEIGAS
                     LIKHW"
     primer_bind     5365..5384
                     /label=Amp-R
                     /note="Ampicillin resistance gene, reverse primer"
     promoter        complement(5603..5707)
                     /gene="bla"
                     /label=AmpR promoter
     primer_bind     5775..5793
                     /label=pBRforEco
                     /note="pBR322 vectors, upsteam of EcoRI site, forward
                     primer"
     primer_bind     complement(5831..5853)
                     /label=pGEX 3'
                     /note="pGEX vectors, reverse primer"
     primer_bind     5953..5972
                     /label=pRS-marker
                     /note="pRS vectors, use to sequence yeast selectable
                     marker"
     primer_bind     6186..6205
                     /label=pBRrevBam
                     /note="pBR322 vectors, tet region, downstream of BamHI,
                     reverse primer"
ORIGIN
        1 ctgcttcagt aagccagatg ctacacaatt aggcttgtac atattgtcgt tagaacgcgg
       61 ctacaattaa tacataacct tatgtatcat acacatacga tttaggtgac actatagaat
      121 acacggaatt aattctagct gcgcgctcgc tcgctcactg aggccgcccg ggcaaagccc
      181 gggcgtcggg cgacctttgg tcgcccggcc tcagtgagcg agcgagcgcg cagagaggga
      241 gtggccaact ccatcactag gggttccttg tagttaatga ttaacccgcc atgctactta
      301 tctacgtagc catgctctag gtaccattga cgtcaataat gacgtatgtt cccatagtaa
      361 cgccaatagg gactttccat tgacgtcaat gggtggagta tttacggtaa actgcccact
      421 tggcagtaca tcaagtgtat caccatatgt gagccttctt attcagacca ccaaaattac
      481 tttatttttc cacatgaaag tattatgtgg cttcctgtct gcaaagagga agacatccat
      541 gaacactaat gacactgggt ttgggctatg tccggagcag aggaatgagg ccatgtagac
      601 taaatatgtg catgtggagg aggctgaaaa cacatcagag ctagcgctgc aggaaatgct
      661 tctgcattgc atacccagag tttccttgct catctgggag tctgtgtttt tcctagatgt
      721 gtgcacttgt gtgagattct ctgggtgtga gtcaaagtgt tatctgaatg tgtaatgtgt
      781 gctcaatatg ctcatgtgtg ttaccctgag cttctgtgtc tacatatata cctggatgcc
      841 tgtgtgttct gtgatgtaca tatatattct gtctttcctt ccttttctat ttgtgttatt
      901 ccatgtgttc tttcagattc tcaccaccaa gggcaaggat atgttaacta cccaagtgtc
      961 cacctccgcc tgtctggtga tgtttacgcc acccccgtgc tcttttcttt gcccgacaga
     1021 gttgttatag gagatgtctc cccgggaaca ctgcaggaag gagaatttct acatttatgt
     1081 tcccctctga gtgtgcttct atccccaaaa tgccttcaaa ggtgaaaatc aacactggaa
     1141 acccaagtat ctgggaaggg caagagtgtg taagtgcaag ttagcctaag gaataggaag
     1201 aggttggtaa acagggtagg atcgtgggag ggagtttcgt tactacaggt ccggaccctc
     1261 aggacaagaa ccccaccccc actccccaaa ttgcgcatcc cccgccccca tcagaggggg
     1321 aggggaagag gttgcggcgc ggcgcatgcg cactgtcgga ttcagcaccg cggtcagagc
     1381 cttcgcctcc gctgccggcg cgcaccacca cctccccagc accaaaggct gactgacgtc
     1441 actcactagc cctccccaaa ctccccttcc tcgccgcctt ggtcgcgtcc atgctgccgt
     1501 gagtccagtc ggaccgcacc acgagaggtg caagataggg aggtgcgggc gcgaccatac
     1561 gctctgcggg aattcatggt gagcaagggc gaggagctgt tcaccggggt ggtgcccatc
     1621 ctggtcgagc tggacggcga cgtaaacggc cacaagttca gcgtgtccgg cgagggcgag
     1681 ggcgatgcca cctacggcaa gctgaccctg aagttcatct gcaccaccgg caagctgccc
     1741 gtgccctggc ccaccctcgt gaccaccctg acctacggcg tgcagtgctt cagccgctac
     1801 cccgaccaca tgaagcagca cgacttcttc aagtccgcca tgcccgaagg ctacgtccag
     1861 gagcgcacca tcttcttcaa ggacgacggc aactacaaga cccgcgccga ggtgaagttc
     1921 gagggcgaca ccctggtgaa ccgcatcgag ctgaagggca tcgacttcaa ggaggacggc
     1981 aacatcctgg ggcacaagct ggagtacaac tacaacagcc acaacgtcta tatcatggcc
     2041 gacaagcaga agaacggcat caaggtgaac ttcaagatcc gccacaacat cgaggacggc
     2101 agcgtgcagc tcgccgacca ctaccagcag aacaccccca tcggcgacgg ccccgtgctg
     2161 ctgcccgaca accactacct gagcacccag tccgccctga gcaaagaccc caacgagaag
     2221 cgcgatcaca tggtcctgct ggagttcgtg accgccgccg ggatcactct cggcatggac
     2281 gagctgtaca agtaaagatc tacgcgtggt acctctagag tcgacccggg cggcctcgag
     2341 aagcttatcg ataatcaacc tctggattac aaaatttgtg aaagattgac tggtattctt
     2401 aactatgttg ctccttttac gctatgtgga tacgctgctt taatgccttt gtatcatgct
     2461 attgcttccc gtatggcttt cattttctcc tccttgtata aatcctggtt gctgtctctt
     2521 tatgaggagt tgtggcccgt tgtcaggcaa cgtggcgtgg tgtgcactgt gtttgctgac
     2581 gcaaccccca ctggttgggg cattgccacc acctgtcagc tcctttccgg gactttcgct
     2641 ttccccctcc ctattgccac ggcggaactc atcgccgcct gccttgcccg ctgctggaca
     2701 ggggctcggc tgttgggcac tgacaattcc gtggtgttgt cggggaaatc atcgtccttt
     2761 ccttggctgc tcgcctgtgt tgccacctgg attctgcgcg ggacgtcctt ctgctacgtc
     2821 ccttcggccc tcaatccagc ggaccttcct tcccgcggcc tgctgccggc tctgcggcct
     2881 cttccgcgtc ttcgccttcg ccctcagacg agtcggatct ccctttgggc cgcctccccg
     2941 catcgatacc gtcgactcgc tgatcagcct cgactgtgcc ttctagttgc cagccatctg
     3001 ttgtttgccc ctcccccgtg ccttccttga ccctggaagg tgccactccc actgtccttt
     3061 cctaataaaa tgaggaaatt gcatcgcatt gtctgagtag gtgtcattct attctggggg
     3121 gtggggtggg gcaggacagc aagggggagg attgggaaga caatagcagg catgctgggg
     3181 atgcggtggg ctctatggct tctgaggcgg aaagaaccag ctggggctcg actagagcat
     3241 ggctacgtag ataagtagca tggcgggtta atcattaact acaaggaacc cctagtgatg
     3301 gagttggcca ctccctctct gcgcgctcgc tcgctcactg aggccgggcg accaaaggtc
     3361 gcccgacgcc cgggcggcct cagtgagcga gcgagcgcgc agagcttttt gcaaaagcct
     3421 aggcctccaa aaaagcctcc tcactacttc tggaatagct cagaggccga ggcggcctcg
     3481 gcctctgcat aaataaaaaa aattagtcag ccatggggcg gagaatgggc ggaactgggc
     3541 ggagttaggg gcgggatggg cggagttagg ggcgggacta tggttgctga ctaattgaga
     3601 tgcatgcttt gcatacttct gcctgctggg gagcctgggg actttccaca cctggttgct
     3661 gactaattga gatgcatgct ttgcatactt ctgcctgctg gggagcctgg ggactttcca
     3721 caccctaact gacacacatt ccacagctgc attaatgaat cggccaacgc gcggggagag
     3781 gcggtttgcg tattgggcgc tcttccgctt cctcgctcac tgactcgctg cgctcggtcg
     3841 ttcggctgcg gcgagcggta tcagctcact caaaggcggt aatacggtta tccacagaat
     3901 caggggataa cgcaggaaag aacatgtgag caaaaggcca gcaaaaggcc aggaaccgta
     3961 aaaaggccgc gttgctggcg tttttccata ggctccgccc ccctgacgag catcacaaaa
     4021 atcgacgctc aagtcagagg tggcgaaacc cgacaggact ataaagatac caggcgtttc
     4081 cccctggaag ctccctcgtg cgctctcctg ttccgaccct gccgcttacc ggatacctgt
     4141 ccgcctttct cccttcggga agcgtggcgc tttctcatag ctcacgctgt aggtatctca
     4201 gttcggtgta ggtcgttcgc tccaagctgg gctgtgtgca cgaacccccc gttcagcccg
     4261 accgctgcgc cttatccggt aactatcgtc ttgagtccaa cccggtaaga cacgacttat
     4321 cgccactggc agcagccact ggtaacagga ttagcagagc gaggtatgta ggcggtgcta
     4381 cagagttctt gaagtggtgg cctaactacg gctacactag aagaacagta tttggtatct
     4441 gcgctctgct gaagccagtt accttcggaa aaagagttgg tagctcttga tccggcaaac
     4501 aaaccaccgc tggtagcggt ggtttttttg tttgcaagca gcagattacg cgcagaaaaa
     4561 aaggatctca agaagatcct ttgatctttt ctacggggtc tgacgctcag tggaacgaaa
     4621 actcacgtta agggattttg gtcatgagat tatcaaaaag gatcttcacc tagatccttt
     4681 taaattaaaa atgaagtttt aaatcaatct aaagtatata tgagtaaact tggtctgaca
     4741 gttaccaatg cttaatcagt gaggcaccta tctcagcgat ctgtctattt cgttcatcca
     4801 tagttgcctg actccccgtc gtgtagataa ctacgatacg ggagggctta ccatctggcc
     4861 ccagtgctgc aatgataccg cgagacccac gctcaccggc tccagattta tcagcaataa
     4921 accagccagc cggaagggcc gagcgcagaa gtggtcctgc aactttatcc gcctccatcc
     4981 agtctattaa ttgttgccgg gaagctagag taagtagttc gccagttaat agtttgcgca
     5041 acgttgttgc cattgctaca ggcatcgtgg tgtcacgctc gtcgtttggt atggcttcat
     5101 tcagctccgg ttcccaacga tcaaggcgag ttacatgatc ccccatgttg tgcaaaaaag
     5161 cggttagctc cttcggtcct ccgatcgttg tcagaagtaa gttggccgca gtgttatcac
     5221 tcatggttat ggcagcactg cataattctc ttactgtcat gccatccgta agatgctttt
     5281 ctgtgactgg tgagtactca accaagtcat tctgagaata gtgtatgcgg cgaccgagtt
     5341 gctcttgccc ggcgtcaata cgggataata ccgcgccaca tagcagaact ttaaaagtgc
     5401 tcatcattgg aaaacgttct tcggggcgaa aactctcaag gatcttaccg ctgttgagat
     5461 ccagttcgat gtaacccact cgtgcaccca actgatcttc agcatctttt actttcacca
     5521 gcgtttctgg gtgagcaaaa acaggaaggc aaaatgccgc aaaaaaggga ataagggcga
     5581 cacggaaatg ttgaatactc atactcttcc tttttcaata ttattgaagc atttatcagg
     5641 gttattgtct catgagcgga tacatatttg aatgtattta gaaaaataaa caaatagggg
     5701 ttccgcgcac atttccccga aaagtgccac ctgacgtcta agaaaccatt attatcatga
     5761 cattaaccta taaaaatagg cgtatcacga ggccctttcg tctcgcgcgt ttcggtgatg
     5821 acggtgaaaa cctctgacac atgcagctcc cggagacggt cacagcttgt ctgtaagcgg
     5881 atgccgggag cagacaagcc cgtcagggcg cgtcagcggg tgttggcggg tgtcggggct
     5941 ggcttaacta tgcggcatca gagcagattg tactgagagt gcaccattcg acgctctccc
     6001 ttatgcgact cctgcattag gaagcagccc agtagtaggt tgaggccgtt gagcaccgcc
     6061 gccgcaagga atggtgcatg caaggagatg gcgcccaaca gtcccccggc cacggggcct
     6121 gccaccatac ccacgccgaa acaagcgctc atgagcccga agtggcgagc ccgatcttcc
     6181 ccatcggtga tgtcggcgat ataggcgcca gcaaccgcac ctgtggcgcc ggtgatgccg
     6241 gccacgatgc gtccggcgta gaggatctgg ctagcgatga ccctgctgat tggttcgctg
     6301 accatttccg ggtgcgggac ggcgttacca gaaactcaga aggttcgtcc aaccaaaccg
     6361 actctgacgg cagtttacga gagagatgat agggt
//
