[The description below was written by a language model from this plasmid's Addgene catalogue record and the feature table of its GenBank file.]
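Description:
pAM-AAV-mSyn1-EGFP is an AAV transfer (cis) plasmid on a pAAV-type backbone, catalogued as an empty backbone for mammalian expression and recombinant AAV production. It is maintained in E. coli through a high-copy ColE1/pUC-type origin and selected with ampicillin via the bla gene under its own promoter. The catalogue lists the backbone as 6181 bp, while the held sequence record is 6395 bp. The record specifies a recombination-deficient growth strain, which is consistent with the tendency of AAV inverted terminal repeats to rearrange.

The payload is a neuron-directed reporter cassette. According to the catalogue description, the mouse synapsin-1 (mSyn1) promoter drives expression. This promoter is not annotated in the feature table, but an unannotated stretch of about 1.3 kb between the AAV2 ITR and the EGFP coding sequence is where it would be expected to lie. EGFP, the mammalian codon-optimized form, is followed by a WPRE, which enhances transcript stability and expression, and by a bovine growth hormone polyadenylation signal. Only one AAV2 ITR is annotated, upstream of the cassette. A second ITR downstream of the poly(A) signal would be needed for packaging, but it does not appear in the table, possibly because it was not detected by automated annotation. The short Factor Xa site annotated inside the WPRE is most likely a chance sequence match. The backbone also contains an SP6 promoter and an SV40 enhancer/early promoter with the SV40 origin, in reverse orientation outside the expression cassette.

The stated purpose is mSyn1-driven gene expression in retinal neurons with a fluorescent readout. It comes from a study of promoter-mediated expression and editing in retinal ganglion cells.
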