Addgene plasmid #153187: pAM-AAV-mSyn1-EGFP
Purpose: (Empty Backbone) Mouse synapsin-1 (mSyn1) promoter-mediates gene expression in retinal neurons with fluorescent reporter
Depositing lab: Yang Hu. Depositing organization: Stanford University. Publication: Mouse gamma-Synuclein Promoter-Mediated Gene Expression and Editing in Mammalian Retinal Ganglion Cells. Wang Q, Zhuang PS, Huang H, Li L, Liu L, Webber HC, Dalal R, Siew L, Fligor CM, Chang KC, Nahmou M, Kreymerman A, Sun Y, Meyer JS, Goldberg JL, Hu Y. J Neurosci. 2020 Apr 9. pii: JNEUROSCI.0102-20.2020. doi: 10.1523/JNEUROSCI.0102-20.2020. PubMed 32300046.
Backbone
  Vector backbone: pAAV
  Backbone size (bp): 6181
  Vector type: Mammalian Expression, AAV
Growth in bacteria
  Bacterial resistance: Ampicillin, 100 μg/mL
  Growth temperature: 37°C
  Growth strain: NEB Stable
  Copy number: Unknown
Terms and licenses: Academic/Nonprofit Terms; Industry Terms: Not Available to Industry
How to cite: pAM-AAV-mSyn1-EGFP was a gift from Yang Hu (Addgene plasmid # 153187 ; http://n2t.net/addgene:153187 ; RRID:Addgene_153187)
