>Addgene plasmid #153187 | pAM-AAV-mSyn1-EGFP | depositor partial sequence | sequence record 296494 | pAM-AAV-mSyn1-EGFP sequence 3272 bps
CTGCGCGCTCGCTCGCTCACTGAGGCCGCCCGGGCAAAGCCCGGGCGTCGGGCGACCTTTGGTCGCCCGG
CCTCAGTGAGCGAGCGAGCGCGCAGAGAGGGAGTGGCCAACTCCATCACTAGGGGTTCCTTGTAGTTAAT
GATTAACCCGCCATGCTACTTATTTACGTAGCCATGCTCTAGGTACCATTGACGTCAATAATGACGTATG
TTCCCATAGTAACGCCAATAGGGACTTTCCATTGACGTCAATGGGTGGAGTATTTACGGTAAACTGCCCA
CTTGGCAGTACATCAAGTGTATCATATGTGAGCCTTCTTATTCAGACCACCAAAATTACTTTATTTTTCC
ACATGAAAGTATTATGTGGCTTCCTGTCTGCAAAGAGGAAGACATCCATGAACACTAATGACACTGGGTT
TGGGCTATGTCCGGAGCAGAGGAATGAGGCCATGTAGACTAAATATGTGCATGTGGAGGAGGCTGAAAAC
ACATCAGAGCTAGCGCTGCAGGAAATGCTTCTGCATTGCATACCCAGAGTTTCCTTGCTCATCTGGGAGT
CTGTGTTTTTCCTAGATGTGTGCACTTGTGTGAGATTCTCTGGGTGTGAGTCAAAGTGTTATCTGAATGT
GTAATGTGTGCTCAATATGCTCATGTGTGTTACCCTGAGCTTCTGTGTCTACATATATACCTGGATGCCT
GTGTGTTCTGTGATGTACATATATATTCTGTCTTTCCTTCCTTTTCTATTTGTGTTATTCCATGTGTTCT
TTCAGATTCTCACCACCAAGGGCAAGGATATGTTAACTACCCAAGTGTCCACCTCCGCCTGTCTGGTGAT
GTTTACGCCACCCCCGTGCTCTTTTCTTTGCCCGACAGAGTTGTTATAGGAGATGTCTCCCCGGGAACAC
TGCAGGAAGGAGAATTTCTACATTTATGTTCCCCTCTGAGTGTGCTTCTATCCCCAAAATGCCTTCAAAG
GTGAAAATCAACACTGGAAACCCAAGTATCTGGGAAGGGCAAGAGTGTGTAAGTGCAAGTTAGCCTAAGG
AATAGGAAGAGGTTGGTAAACAGGGTAGGATCGTGGGAGGGAGTTTCGTTACTACAGGTCCGGACCCTCA
GGACAAGAACCCCACCCCCACTCCCCAAATTGCGCATCCCCCGCCCCCATCAGAGGGGGAGGGGAAGAGG
TTGCGGCGCGGCGCATGCGCACTGTCGGATTCAGCACCGCGGTCAGAGCCTTCGCCTCCGCTGCCGGCGC
GCACCACCACCTCCCCAGCACCAAAGGCTGACTGACGTCACTCACTAGCCCTCCCCAAACTCCCCTTCCT
CGCCGCCTTGGTCGCGTCCATGCTGCCGTGAGTCCAGTCGGACCGCACCACGAGAGGTGCAAGATAGGGA
GGTGCGGGCGCGACCATACGCTCTGCGGGAATTCATGGTGAGCAAGGGCGAGGAGCTGTTCACCGGGGTG
GTGCCCATCCTGGTCGAGCTGGACGGCGACGTAAACGGCCACAAGTTCAGCGTGTCCGGCGAGGGCGAGG
GCGATGCCACCTACGGCAAGCTGACCCTGAAGTTCATCTGCACCACCGGCAAGCTGCCCGTGCCCTGGCC
CACCCTCGTGACCACCCTGACCTACGGCGTGCAGTGCTTCAGCCGCTACCCCGACCACATGAAGCAGCAC
GACTTCTTCAAGTCCGCCATGCCCGAAGGCTACGTCCAGGAGCGCACCATCTTCTTCAAGGACGACGGCA
ACTACAAGACCCGCGCCGAGGTGAAGTTCGAGGGCGACACCCTGGTGAACCGCATCGAGCTGAAGGGCAT
CGACTTCAAGGAGGACGGCAACATCCTGGGGCACAAGCTGGAGTACAACTACAACAGCCACAACGTCTAT
ATCATGGCCGACAAGCAGAAGAACGGCATCAAGGTGAACTTCAAGATCCGCCACAACATCGAGGACGGCA
GCGTGCAGCTCGCCGACCACTACCAGCAGAACACCCCCATCGGCGACGGCCCCGTGCTGCTGCCCGACAA
CCACTACCTGAGCACCCAGTCCGCCCTGAGCAAAGACCCCAACGAGAAGCGCGATCACATGGTCCTGCTG
GAGTTCGTGACCGCCGCCGGGATCACTCTCGGCATGGACGAGCTGTACAAGTAAAGATCTACGCGTGGTA
CCTCTAGAGTCGACCCGGGCGGCCTCGAGAAGCTTATCGATAATCAACCTCTGGATTACAAAATTTGTGA
AAGATTGACTGGTATTCTTAACTATGTTGCTCCTTTTACGCTATGTGGATACGCTGCTTTAATGCCTTTG
TATCATGCTATTGCTTCCCGTATGGCTTTCATTTTCTCCTCCTTGTATAAATCCTGGTTGCTGTCTCTTT
ATGAGGAGTTGTGGCCCGTTGTCAGGCAACGTGGCGTGGTGTGCACTGTGTTTGCTGACGCAACCCCCAC
TGGTTGGGGCATTGCCACCACCTGTCAGCTCCTTTCCGGGACTTTCGCTTTCCCCCTCCCTATTGCCACG
GCGGAACTCATCGCCGCCTGCCTTGCCCGCTGCTGGACAGGGGCTCGGCTGTTGGGCACTGACAATTCCG
TGGTGTTGTCGGGGAAATCATCGTCCTTTCCTTGGCTGCTCGCCTGTGTTGCCACCTGGATTCTGCGCGG
GACGTCCTTCTGCTACGTCCCTTCGGCCCTCAATCCAGCGGACCTTCCTTCCCGCGGCCTGCTGCCGGCT
CTGCGGCCTCTTCCGCGTCTTCGCCTTCGCCCTCAGACGAGTCGGATCTCCCTTTGGGCCGCCTCCCCGC
ATCGATACCGTCGACTCGCTGATCAGCCTCGACTGTGCCTTCTAGTTGCCAGCCATCTGTTGTTTGCCCC
TCCCCCGTGCCTTCCTTGACCCTGGAAGGTGCCACTCCCACTGTCCTTTCCTAATAAAATGAGGAAATTG
CATCGCATTGTCTGAGTAGGTGTCATTCTATTCTGGGGGGTGGGGTGGGGCAGGACAGCAAGGGGGAGGA
TTGGGAAGACAATAGCAGGCATGCTGGGGATGCGGTGGGCTCTATGGCTTCTGAGGCGGAAAGAACCAGC
TGGGGCTCGACTAGAGCATGGCTACGTAGATAAGTAGCATGGCGGGTTAATCATTAACTACAAGGAACCC
CTAGTGATGGAGTTGGCCACTCCCTCTCTGCGCGCTCGCTCGCTCACTGAGGCCGGGCGACCAAAGGTCG
CCCGACGCCCGGGCTTTGCCCGGGCGGCCTCAGTGAGCGAGCGAGCGCGCAG
